Addgene plasmid #192450: pcDNA3-Nuc-ExRai-AMPKAR
Purpose: ExRai-AMPKAR targeted to the nucleus.
Depositing lab: Jin Zhang. Publication: Spatial regulation of AMPK signaling revealed by a sensitive kinase activity reporter. Schmitt DL, Curtis SD, Lyons AC, Zhang JF, Chen M, He CY, Mehta S, Shaw RJ, Zhang J. Nat Commun. 2022 Jul 5;13(1):3856. doi: 10.1038/s41467-022-31190-x. PubMed 35790710.
Backbone
  Vector backbone: pcDNA3
  Backbone size w/o insert (bp): 5472
  Total vector size (bp): 6732
  Vector type: Mammalian Expression
  Selectable markers: Neomycin (select with G418)
Growth in bacteria
  Bacterial resistance: Ampicillin, 100 μg/mL
  Growth temperature: 37°C
  Growth strain: DH5alpha
  Copy number: High Copy
Gene/Insert
  Gene/Insert name: ExRai-AMPKAR-NLS (alt name: AMPKsubstrate-cpEGFP-FHA1-NLS)
  Species: Synthetic
  Insert size (bp): 1260
  Promoter: CMV
  Tag / fusion protein: 6xHIS - T7 tag (gene 10 leader) - Xpress (TM) tag (N terminal on backbone); Nuclear localization signal (NLS) (C terminal on insert)
  Cloning method: Restriction Enzyme; 5′ cloning site BamHI (not destroyed); 3′ cloning site XbaI (not destroyed)
  Sequencing primers: 5′ CMV forward; 3′ BGH reverse
Terms and licenses: Academic/Nonprofit Terms; Industry Terms: Not Available to Industry
How to cite: pcDNA3-Nuc-ExRai-AMPKAR was a gift from Jin Zhang (Addgene plasmid # 192450 ; http://n2t.net/addgene:192450 ; RRID:Addgene_192450)
