[The description below was written by a language model from this plasmid's Addgene catalogue record and pLannotate feature annotations shown in this document.]
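Description:
pcDNA3-Nuc-ExRai-AMPKAR is a mammalian expression plasmid of about 6.7 kb built on the pcDNA3 backbone. It encodes a nuclear-targeted version of ExRai-AMPKAR, a genetically encoded fluorescent reporter of AMP-activated protein kinase (AMPK) activity. It is maintained in E. coli as a high-copy plasmid through a ColE1/pUC-type origin with ampicillin selection (AmpR under its own bla promoter). An f1 origin is also present. For mammalian cells, an SV40 early promoter drives the neo gene, followed by an SV40 polyadenylation signal, so stable lines can be selected with G418.

The synthetic insert of about 1.26 kb was cloned between BamHI and XbaI. It sits downstream of the CMV immediate-early enhancer and promoter, and transcripts are terminated by the bGH polyadenylation signal. Flanking T7 and SP6 promoters are standard pcDNA3 elements. The reading frame opens with backbone-derived N-terminal tags: 6xHis, the T7 gene 10 leader and the Xpress epitope, which includes an enterokinase site. Next comes the sensor, described in the record as an AMPK substrate sequence, circularly permuted EGFP and an FHA1 domain. The annotation tool labels the FHA1 domain as a fragment of yeast RAD53, the protein it derives from. A C-terminal SV40 large T antigen NLS directs the protein to the nucleus.

In sensors of this design, the phosphorylated substrate peptide is bound by the phosphothreonine-binding FHA1 domain. The resulting conformational change alters cpEGFP fluorescence, which gives an optical readout of kinase activity. The nuclear variant is intended for live-cell imaging of AMPK signalling specifically in the nucleus, as part of studying the spatial regulation of the kinase. A few short annotated fragments (HIV-1 LTR, capTEV, ble, lacI) appear to be incidental similarity matches or backbone remnants rather than functional parts.
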