Features (pLannotate 1.2.2; 26 found; start..end, strand, type, name):
     28..80      -  misc_feature   bom (fragment): basis of mobility region from pBR322
    235..614     +  enhancer       CMV enhancer: human cytomegalovirus immediate early enhancer
    615..818     +  promoter       CMV promoter: human cytomegalovirus (CMV) immediate early promoter
    814..847     +  LTR            5' LTR (truncated) (fragment): truncated 5' long terminal repeat (LTR) from HIV-1
    863..881     +  promoter       T7 promoter: promoter for bacteriophage T7 RNA polymerase
    922..942     +  CDS            capTEV™ (fragment): composite tag for in vivo biotinylation, TEV protease cleavage, and 6xHis tagging
    943..975     +  CDS            T7 tag (gene 10 leader): leader peptide from bacteriophage T7 gene 10 promotes efficient translation in E. coli
    979..1002    +  CDS            Xpress™ tag: Xpress™ epitope tag, including an enterokinase recognition and cleavage site
   1072..1794    +  CDS            cEGFP: cEGFP is a basic (constitutively fluorescent) green fluorescent protein published in 2008, derived from Aequorea victoria.
   1795..2226    +  CDS            RAD53 (fragment): RAD53_YEAST - Also known as MEC2, SAD1, SPK1. Experimental evidence at protein level: Swiss-Prot protein existence level 1. Controls S-phase checkpoint as well as G1 and G2 DNA damage checkpoints. Phosphorylates proteins on serine, threonine, and tyrosine. Prevents entry into anaphase and mitotic exit after DNA damage via regulation of the Polo kinase CDC5. Seems to be involved in the phosphorylation of RPH1. From Saccharomyces cerevisiae (strain ATCC 204508 / S288c) (Baker's yeast).
   2239..2255    +  CDS            SV40 NLS (fragment): nuclear localization signal of SV40 (simian virus 40) large T antigen
   2284..2302    -  promoter       SP6 promoter: promoter for bacteriophage SP6 RNA polymerase
   2328..2552    +  polyA_signal   bGH poly(A) signal: bovine growth hormone polyadenylation signal
   2556..2577    +  promoter       SV40 promoter (fragment): SV40 enhancer and early promoter
   2598..3026    +  rep_origin     f1 ori (sequence partly withheld): f1 bacteriophage origin of replication; arrow indicates direction of (+) strand synthesis
   3040..3369    +  promoter       SV40 promoter: SV40 enhancer and early promoter
   3436..4227    +  CDS            neo: KKA2_KLEPN - Also known as kan, nptII. Experimental evidence at protein level: Swiss-Prot protein existence level 1. Resistance to kanamycin, neomycin, paromomycin, ribostamycin, butirosin and gentamicin B. From Klebsiella pneumoniae.
   4251..4409    +  CDS            ble (fragment): BLE_KLEPN - Experimental evidence at protein level: Swiss-Prot protein existence level 1. Binding protein with a strong affinity to the bleomycin family of antibiotics. Binds to CL990; an antimitotic-antibiotic compound. From Klebsiella pneumoniae.
   4404..4525    +  polyA_signal   SV40 poly(A) signal: SV40 polyadenylation signal
   4598..4614    -  protein_bind   lac operator: The lac repressor binds to the lac operator to inhibit transcription in E. coli. This inhibition can be relieved by adding lactose or isopropyl-β-D-thiogalactopyranoside (IPTG). lac repressor encoded by lacI
   4622..4652    -  promoter       lac promoter: promoter for the E. coli lac operon
   4667..4688    -  protein_bind   CAP binding site: CAP binding activates transcription in the presence of cAMP. E. coli catabolite activator protein
   4701..4793    -  CDS            lacI (fragment): lac repressor; lacI; The lac repressor binds to the lac operator to inhibit transcription in E. coli. This inhibition can be relieved by adding lactose or isopropyl-β-D-thiogalactopyranoside (IPTG).
   4976..5564    -  rep_origin     ori: high-copy-number ColE1/pMB1/pBR322/pUC origin of replication
   5735..6595    -  CDS            AmpR: β-lactamase; bla; confers resistance to ampicillin, carbenicillin, and related antibiotics
   6596..6700    -  promoter       AmpR promoter: bla
>Addgene plasmid #192450 | pcDNA3-Nuc-ExRai-AMPKAR | addgene full sequence | sequence record 379138 | Addgene NGS Result
GACGGATCGGGAGATCTCCCGATCCCCTATGGTGCACTCTCAGTACAATCTGCTCTGATGCCGCATAGTT
AAGCCAGTATCTGCTCCCTGCTTGTGTGTTGGAGGTCGCTGAGTAGTGCGCGAGCAAAATTTAAGCTACA
ACAAGGCAAGGCTTGACCGACAATTGCATGAAGAATCTGCTTAGGGTTAGGCGTTTTGCGCTGCTTCGCG
ATGTACGGGCCAGATATACGCGTTGACATTGATTATTGACTAGTTATTAATAGTAATCAATTACGGGGTC
ATTAGTTCATAGCCCATATATGGAGTTCCGCGTTACATAACTTACGGTAAATGGCCCGCCTGGCTGACCG
CCCAACGACCCCCGCCCATTGACGTCAATAATGACGTATGTTCCCATAGTAACGCCAATAGGGACTTTCC
ATTGACGTCAATGGGTGGAGTATTTACGGTAAACTGCCCACTTGGCAGTACATCAAGTGTATCATATGCC
AAGTACGCCCCCTATTGACGTCAATGACGGTAAATGGCCCGCCTGGCATTATGCCCAGTACATGACCTTA
TGGGACTTTCCTACTTGGCAGTACATCTACGTATTAGTCATCGCTATTACCATGGTGATGCGGTTTTGGC
AGTACATCAATGGGCGTGGATAGCGGTTTGACTCACGGGGATTTCCAAGTCTCCACCCCATTGACGTCAA
TGGGAGTTTGTTTTGGCACCAAAATCAACGGGACTTTCCAAAATGTCGTAACAACTCCGCCCCATTGACG
CAAATGGGCGGTAGGCGTGTACGGTGGGAGGTCTATATAAGCAGAGCTCTCTGGCTAACTAGAGAACCCA
CTGCTTACTGGCTTATCGAAATTAATACGACTCACTATAGGGAGACCCAAGCTTGCGGCCGCCACCATGG
TGCGGGGTTCTCATCATCATCATCATCATGGTATGGCTAGCATGACTGGTGGACAGCAAATGGGTCGGGA
TCTGTACGACGATGACGATAAGGATCCCATGAGGAGAGTGGCTACCCTGGTGGATCTGGGCGGCACCGGC
GGCAGCGAGCTCAGCTTCTGCAACGTCTATATCAAGGCCGACAAGCAGAAGAACGGCATCAAGGCGAACT
TCAAGATCCGCCACAACATCGAGGACGGCGGCGTGCAGCTCGCCTACCACTACCAGCAGAACACCCCCAT
CGGCGACGGCCCCGTGCTGCTGCCCGACAACCACTACCTGAGCGTGCAGTCCAAACTTTCGAAAGACCCC
AACGAGAAGCGCGATCACATGGTCCTGCTGGAGTTCGTGACCGCCGCCGGGATCACTCTCGGCATGGACG
AGCTGTACAAGGGCGGTACCGGAGGGAGCATGGTGAGCAAGGGCGAGGAGCTGTTCACCGGGGTGGTGCC
CATCCTGGTCGAGCTGGACGGCGACGTAAACGGCCACAAGTTCAGCGTGTCCGGCGAGGGTGAGGGCGAT
GCCACCTACGGCAAGCTGACCCTGAAGTTCATCTGCACCACCGGCAAGCTGCCCGTGCCCTGGCCCACCC
TCGTGACCACCCTGACCTACGGCGTGCAGTGCTTCAGCCGCTACCCCGACCACATGAAGCAGCACGACTT
CTTCAAGTCCGCCATGCCCGAAGGCTACATCCAGGAGCGCACCATCTTCTTCAAGGACGACGGCAACTAC
AAGACCCGCGCCGAGGTGAAGTTCGAGGGCGACACCCTGGTGAACCGCATCGAGCTGAAGGGCATCGACT
TCAAGGAGGACGGCAACATCCTGGGGCACAAGCTGGAGTACAACTTGCTGCATAAGTTTTCTCAAGAACA
GATCGGCGAAAACATTGTGTGCAGGGTCATTTGTACCACGGGTCAAATTCCCATCCGAGATTTGTCAGCT
GATATTTCACAAGTGCTTAAGGAAAAACGATCCATAAAGAAAGTTTGGACATTTGGTAGAAACCCAGCCT
GTGACTATCATTTAGGAAACATTTCAAGACTGTCAAATAAGCATTTCCAAATACTACTAGGAGAAGACGG
TAACCTTTTATTGAATGACATTTCCACTAATGGGACCTGGTTAAATGGGCAAAAAGTCGAGAAGAACAGC
AATCAGTTACTGTCTCAAGGTGATGAAATAACCGTTGGTGTAGGCGTGGAATCAGATATTTTATCTCTGG
TCATTTTCATAAACGACAAATTTAAGCAGTGCCTCGAGCAGAACAAAGTTGATCGCTATGAATTCCCCAA
AAAGAAGAGAAAGGTGGAAGACGCATAATCTAGAGGGCCCTATTCTATAGTGTCACCTAAATGCTAGAGC
TCGCTGATCAGCCTCGACTGTGCCTTCTAGTTGCCAGCCATCTGTTGTTTGCCCCTCCCCCGTGCCTTCC
TTGACCCTGGAAGGTGCCACTCCCACTGTCCTTTCCTAATAAAATGAGGAAATTGCATCGCATTGTCTGA
GTAGGTGTCATTCTATTCTGGGGGGTGGGGTGGGGCAGGACAGCAAGGGGGAGGATTGGGAAGACAATAG
CAGGCATGCTGGGGATGCGGTGGGCTCTATGGCTTCTGAGGCGGAAAGAACCAGCTGGGGCTCTAGGGGG
TATCCCC
[124 nt withheld, positions 2598-2721]
C
[91 nt withheld, positions 2723-2813]
A
[49 nt withheld, positions 2815-2863]
CCTTTGACGTTGGAGTCCACGTTCTTT
[37 nt withheld, positions 2891-2927]
ACCCTATCTCGGTCTATTCTTTTGATTTATAAGGGATTTTGCCGATTTCGGCCTATTGGTTAAAAAATGA
GCTGATTTAACAAAAATTTAACGCGAATTAATTCTGTGGAATGTGTGTCAGTTAGGGTGTGGAAAGTCCC
CAGGCTCCCCAGCAGGCAGAAGTATGCAAAGCATGCATCTCAATTAGTCAGCAACCAGGTGTGGAAAGTC
CCCAGGCTCCCCAGCAGGCAGAAGTATGCAAAGCATGCATCTCAATTAGTCAGCAACCATAGTCCCGCCC
CTAACTCCGCCCATCCCGCCCCTAACTCCGCCCAGTTCCGCCCATTCTCCGCCCCATGGCTGACTAATTT
TTTTTATTTATGCAGAGGCCGAGGCCGCCTCTGCCTCTGAGCTATTCCAGAAGTAGTGAGGAGGCTTTTT
TGGAGGCCTAGGCTTTTGCAAAAAGCTCCCGGGAGCTTGTATATCCATTTTCGGATCTGATCAAGAGACA
GGATGAGGATCGTTTCGCATGATTGAACAAGATGGATTGCACGCAGGTTCTCCGGCCGCTTGGGTGGAGA
GGCTATTCGGCTATGACTGGGCACAACAGACAATCGGCTGCTCTGATGCCGCCGTGTTCCGGCTGTCAGC
GCAGGGGCGCCCGGTTCTTTTTGTCAAGACCGACCTGTCCGGTGCCCTGAATGAACTGCAGGACGAGGCA
GCGCGGCTATCGTGGCTGGCCACGACGGGCGTTCCTTGCGCAGCTGTGCTCGACGTTGTCACTGAAGCGG
GAAGGGACTGGCTGCTATTGGGCGAAGTGCCGGGGCAGGATCTCCTGTCATCTCACCTTGCTCCTGCCGA
GAAAGTATCCATCATGGCTGATGCAATGCGGCGGCTGCATACGCTTGATCCGGCTACCTGCCCATTCGAC
CACCAAGCGAAACATCGCATCGAGCGAGCACGTACTCGGATGGAAGCCGGTCTTGTCGATCAGGATGATC
TGGACGAAGAGCATCAGGGGCTCGCGCCAGCCGAACTGTTCGCCAGGCTCAAGGCGCGCATGCCCGACGG
CGAGGATCTCGTCGTGACCCATGGCGATGCCTGCTTGCCGAATATCATGGTGGAAAATGGCCGCTTTTCT
GGATTCATCGACTGTGGCCGGCTGGGTGTGGCGGACCGCTATCAGGACATAGCGTTGGCTACCCGTGATA
TTGCTGAAGAGCTTGGCGGCGAATGGGCTGACCGCTTCCTCGTGCTTTACGGTATCGCCGCTCCCGATTC
GCAGCGCATCGCCTTCTATCGCCTTCTTGACGAGTTCTTCTGAGCGGGACTCTGGGGTTCGAAATGACCG
ACCAAGCGACGCCCAACCTGCCATCACGAGATTTCGATTCCACCGCCGCCTTCTATGAAAGGTTGGGCTT
CGGAATCGTTTTCCGGGACGCCGGCTGGATGATCCTCCAGCGCGGGGATCTCATGCTGGAGTTCTTCGCC
CACCCCAACTTGTTTATTGCAGCTTATAATGGTTACAAATAAAGCAATAGCATCACAAATTTCACAAATA
AAGCATTTTTTTCACTGCATTCTAGTTGTGGTTTGTCCAAACTCATCAATGTATCTTATCATGTCTGTAT
ACCGTCGACCTCTAGCTAGAGCTTGGCGTAATCATGGTCATAGCTGTTTCCTGTGTGAAATTGTTATCCG
CTCACAATTCCACACAACATACGAGCCGGAAGCATAAAGTGTAAAGCCTGGGGTGCCTAATGAGTGAGCT
AACTCACATTAATTGCGTTGCGCTCACTGCCCGCTTTCCAGTCGGGAAACCTGTCGTGCCAGCTGCATTA
ATGAATCGGCCAACGCGCGGGGAGAGGCGGTTTGCGTATTGGGCGCTCTTCCGCTTCCTCGCTCACTGAC
TCGCTGCGCTCGGTCGTTCGGCTGCGGCGAGCGGTATCAGCTCACTCAAAGGCGGTAATACGGTTATCCA
CAGAATCAGGGGATAACGCAGGAAAGAACATGTGAGCAAAAGGCCAGCAAAAGGCCAGGAACCGTAAAAA
GGCCGCGTTGCTGGCGTTTTTCCATAGGCTCCGCCCCCCTGACGAGCATCACAAAAATCGACGCTCAAGT
CAGAGGTGGCGAAACCCGACAGGACTATAAAGATACCAGGCGTTTCCCCCTGGAAGCTCCCTCGTGCGCT
CTCCTGTTCCGACCCTGCCGCTTACCGGATACCTGTCCGCCTTTCTCCCTTCGGGAAGCGTGGCGCTTTC
TCATAGCTCACGCTGTAGGTATCTCAGTTCGGTGTAGGTCGTTCGCTCCAAGCTGGGCTGTGTGCACGAA
CCCCCCGTTCAGCCCGACCGCTGCGCCTTATCCGGTAACTATCGTCTTGAGTCCAACCCGGTAAGACACG
ACTTATCGCCACTGGCAGCAGCCACTGGTAACAGGATTAGCAGAGCGAGGTATGTAGGCGGTGCTACAGA
GTTCTTGAAGTGGTGGCCTAACTACGGCTACACTAGAAGAACAGTATTTGGTATCTGCGCTCTGCTGAAG
CCAGTTACCTTCGGAAAAAGAGTTGGTAGCTCTTGATCCGGCAAACAAACCACCGCTGGTAGCGGTGGTT
TTTTTGTTTGCAAGCAGCAGATTACGCGCAGAAAAAAAGGATCTCAAGAAGATCCTTTGATCTTTTCTAC
GGGGTCTGACGCTCAGTGGAACGAAAACTCACGTTAAGGGATTTTGGTCATGAGATTATCAAAAAGGATC
TTCACCTAGATCCTTTTAAATTAAAAATGAAGTTTTAAATCAATCTAAAGTATATATGAGTAAACTTGGT
CTGACAGTTACCAATGCTTAATCAGTGAGGCACCTATCTCAGCGATCTGTCTATTTCGTTCATCCATAGT
TGCCTGACTCCCCGTCGTGTAGATAACTACGATACGGGAGGGCTTACCATCTGGCCCCAGTGCTGCAATG
ATACCGCGAGACCCACGCTCACCGGCTCCAGATTTATCAGCAATAAACCAGCCAGCCGGAAGGGCCGAGC
GCAGAAGTGGTCCTGCAACTTTATCCGCCTCCATCCAGTCTATTAATTGTTGCCGGGAAGCTAGAGTAAG
TAGTTCGCCAGTTAATAGTTTGCGCAACGTTGTTGCCATTGCTACAGGCATCGTGGTGTCACGCTCGTCG
TTTGGTATGGCTTCATTCAGCTCCGGTTCCCAACGATCAAGGCGAGTTACATGATCCCCCATGTTGTGCA
AAAAAGCGGTTAGCTCCTTCGGTCCTCCGATCGTTGTCAGAAGTAAGTTGGCCGCAGTGTTATCACTCAT
GGTTATGGCAGCACTGCATAATTCTCTTACTGTCATGCCATCCGTAAGATGCTTTTCTGTGACTGGTGAG
TACTCAACCAAGTCATTCTGAGAATAGTGTATGCGGCGACCGAGTTGCTCTTGCCCGGCGTCAATACGGG
ATAATACCGCGCCACATAGCAGAACTTTAAAAGTGCTCATCATTGGAAAACGTTCTTCGGGGCGAAAACT
CTCAAGGATCTTACCGCTGTTGAGATCCAGTTCGATGTAACCCACTCGTGCACCCAACTGATCTTCAGCA
TCTTTTACTTTCACCAGCGTTTCTGGGTGAGCAAAAACAGGAAGGCAAAATGCCGCAAAAAAGGGAATAA
GGGCGACACGGAAATGTTGAATACTCATACTCTTCCTTTTTCAATATTATTGAAGCATTTATCAGGGTTA
TTGTCTCATGAGCGGATACATATTTGAATGTATTTAGAAAAATAAACAAATAGGGGTTCCGCGCACATTT
CCCCGAAAAGTGCCACCTGACGTC
